>Addgene plasmid #61764 | MS2_GFP | addgene full sequence | sequence record 323591 | Addgene NGS Result
CCTTAGAACCCCAGTATCAGCAGAAGGACATTTTAGGACGGGACTTGGGTGACTCTAGGGCACTGGTTTT
CTTTCCAGAGAGCGGAACAGGCGAGGAAAAGTAGTCCCTTCTCGGCGATTCTGCGGAGGGATCTCCGTGG
GGCGGTGAACGCCGATGATTATATAAGGACGCGCCGGGTGTGGCACAGCTAGTTCCGTCGCAGCCGGGAT
TTGGGTCGCGGTTCTTGTTTGTGGATCGCTGTGATCGTCACTTACAACTTTGTACAAAAAAGTTGGCACC
ATGGGCCCAAAAAAGAAAAGAAAAGTTGGCTACCCCTACGACGTGCCCGACTACGCCATCGAAGGCCGCC
ATATGCTAGCCGTTAAAATGGCTTCTAACTTTACTCAGTTCGTTCTCGTCGACAATGGCGGAACTGGCGA
CGTGACTGTCGCCCCAAGCAACTTCGCTAACGGGATCGCTGAATGGATCAGCTCTAACTCGCGTTCACAG
GCTTACAAAGTAACCTGTAGCGTTCGTCAGAGCTCTGCGCAGAATCGCAAATACACCATCAAAGTCGAGG
TGCCTAAAGGCGCCTGGCGTTCGTACTTAAATATGGAACTAACCATTCCAATTTTCGCCACGAATTCCGA
CTGCGAGCTTATTGTTAAGGCAATGCAAGGTCTCCTAAAAGATGGAAACCCGATTCCCTCAGCAATCGCA
GCAAACTCCGGCATCTACGCGGATTCTTCAACTTTCTTGTACAAAGTGGGCGTGAGCAAGGGCGAGGAGC
TGTTCACCGGGGTGGTGCCCATCCTGGTCGAGCTGGACGGCGACGTAAACGGCCACAAGTTCAGCGTGTC
CGGCGAGGGCGAGGGCGATGCCACCTACGGCAAGCTGACCCTGAAGTTCATCTGCACCACCGGCAAGCTG
CCCGTGCCCTGGCCCACCCTCGTGACCACCCTGACCTACGGCGTGCAGTGCTTCAGCCGCTACCCCGACC
ACATGAAGCAGCACGACTTCTTCAAGTCCGCCATGCCCGAAGGCTACGTCCAGGAGCGCACCATCTTCTT
CAAGGACGACGGCAACTACAAGACCCGCGCCGAGGTGAAGTTCGAGGGCGACACCCTGGTGAACCGCATC
GAGCTGAAGGGCATCGACTTCAAGGAGGACGGCAACATCCTGGGGCACAAGCTGGAGTACAACTACAACA
GCCACAACGTCTATATCATGGCCGACAAGCAGAAGAACGGCATCAAGGTGAACTTCAAGATCCGCCACAA
CATCGAGGACGGCAGCGTGCAGCTCGCCGACCACTACCAGCAGAACACCCCCATCGGCGACGGCCCCGTG
CTGCTGCCCGACAACCACTACCTGAGCACCCAGTCCGCCCTGAGCAAAGACCCCAACGAGAAGCGCGATC
ACATGGTCCTGCTGGAGTTCGTGACCGCCGCCGGGATCACTCTCGGCATGGACGAGCTGTACAAGTAATC
AACTTTATTATACATAGTTGATAATTCAAGGGATCTAGGGTGTGGAAAGTCCCCAGGCTCCCCAGCAGGC
AGAAGTATGCAAAGCATCGAGGTCGACGGTATCGATAAGCTCGCTTCACGAGATCATGTTTAAGGGTTCC
GGTTCCACTAGGTACAATTCGATATCAAGCTTATCGATAATCAACCTCTGGATTACAAAATTTGTGAAAG
ATTGACTGGTATTCTTAACTATGTTGCTCCTTTTACGCTATGTGGATACGCTGCTTTAATGCCTTTGTAT
CATGCTATTGCTTCCCGTATGGCTTTCATTTTCTCCTCCTTGTATAAATCCTGGTTGCTGTCTCTTTATG
AGGAGTTGTGGCCCGTTGTCAGGCAACGTGGCGTGGTGTGCACTGTGTTTGCTGACGCAACCCCCACTGG
TTGGGGCATTGCCACCACCTGTCAGCTCCTTTCCGGGACTTTCGCTTTCCCCCTCCCTATTGCCACGGCG
GAACTCATCGCCGCCTGCCTTGCCCGCTGCTGGACAGGGGCTCGGCTGTTGGGCACTGACAATTCCGTGG
TGTTGTCGGGGAAATCATCGTCCTTTCCTTGGCTGCTCGCCTGTGTTGCCACCTGGATTCTGCGCGGGAC
GTCCTTCTGCTACGTCCCTTCGGCCCTCAATCCAGCGGACCTTCCTTCCCGCGGCCTGCTGCCGGCTCTG
CGGCCTCTTCCGCGTCTTCGCCTTCGCCCTCAGACGAGTCGGATCTCCCTTTGGGCCGCCTCCCCGCATC
GATACCGTCGACCTCGATCGAGACCTAGAAAAACATGGAGCAATCACAAGTAGCAATACAGCAGCTACCA
ATGCTGATTGTGCCTGGCTAGAAGCACAAGAGGAGGAGGAGGTGGGTTTTCCAGTCACACCTCAGGTACC
TTTAAGACCAATGACTTACAAGGCAGCTGTAGATCTTAGCCACTTTTTAAAAGAAAAGGGGGGACTGGAA
GGGCTAATTCACTCCCAACGAAGACAAGATATCCTTGATCTGTGGATCTACCACACACAAGGCTACTTCC
CTGATTGGCAGAACTACACACCAGGGCCAGGGATCAGATATCCACTGACCTTTGGATGGTGCTACAAGCT
AGTACCAGTTGAGCAAGAGAAGGTAGAAGAAGCCAATGAAGGAGAGAACACCCGCTTGTTACACCCTGTG
AGCCTGCATGGGATGGATGACCCGGAGAGAGAAGTATTAGAGTGGAGGTTTGACAGCCGCCTAGCATTTC
ATCACATGGCCCGAGAGCTGCATCCGGACTGTACTGGGTCTCTCTGGTTAGACCAGATCTGAGCCTGGGA
GCTCTCTGGCTAACTAGGGAACCCACTGCTTAAGCCTCAATAAAGCTTGCCTTGAGTGCTTCAAGTAGTG
TGTGCCCGTCTGTTGTGTGACTCTGGTAACTAGAGATCCCTCAGACCCTTTTAGTCAGTGTGGAAAATCT
CTAGCAGCATGTGAGCAAAAGGCCAGCAAAAGGCCAGGAACCGTAAAAAGGCCGCGTTGCTGGCGTTTTT
CCATAGGCTCCGCCCCCCTGACGAGCATCACAAAAATCGACGCTCAAGTCAGAGGTGGCGAAACCCGACA
GGACTATAAAGATACCAGGCGTTTCCCCCTGGAAGCTCCCTCGTGCGCTCTCCTGTTCCGACCCTGCCGC
TTACCGGATACCTGTCCGCCTTTCTCCCTTCGGGAAGCGTGGCGCTTTCTCATAGCTCACGCTGTAGGTA
TCTCAGTTCGGTGTAGGTCGTTCGCTCCAAGCTGGGCTGTGTGCACGAACCCCCCGTTCAGCCCGACCGC
TGCGCCTTATCCGGTAACTATCGTCTTGAGTCCAACCCGGTAAGACACGACTTATCGCCACTGGCAGCAG
CCACTGGTAACAGGATTAGCAGAGCGAGGTATGTAGGCGGTGCTACAGAGTTCTTGAAGTGGTGGCCTAA
CTACGGCTACACTAGAAGAACAGTATTTGGTATCTGCGCTCTGCTGAAGCCAGTTACCTTCGGAAAAAGA
GTTGGTAGCTCTTGATCCGGCAAACAAACCACCGCTGGTAGCGGTGGTTTTTTTGTTTGCAAGCAGCAGA
TTACGCGCAGAAAAAAAGGATCTCAAGAAGATCCTTTGATCTTTTCTACGGGGTCTGACGCTCAGTGGAA
CGAAAACTCACGTTAAGGGATTTTGGTCATGAGATTATCAAAAAGGATCTTCACCTAGATCCTTTTAAAT
TAAAAATGAAGTTTTAAATCAATCTAAAGTATATATGAGTAAACTTGGTCTGACAGTTACCAATGCTTAA
TCAGTGAGGCACCTATCTCAGCGATCTGTCTATTTCGTTCATCCATAGTTGCCTGACTCCCCGTCGTGTA
GATAACTACGATACGGGAGGGCTTACCATCTGGCCCCAGTGCTGCAATGATACCGCGAGACCCACGCTCA
CCGGCTCCAGATTTATCAGCAATAAACCAGCCAGCCGGAAGGGCCGAGCGCAGAAGTGGTCCTGCAACTT
TATCCGCCTCCATCCAGTCTATTAATTGTTGCCGGGAAGCTAGAGTAAGTAGTTCGCCAGTTAATAGTTT
GCGCAACGTTGTTGCCATTGCTACAGGCATCGTGGTGTCACGCTCGTCGTTTGGTATGGCTTCATTCAGC
TCCGGTTCCCAACGATCAAGGCGAGTTACATGATCCCCCATGTTGTGCAAAAAAGCGGTTAGCTCCTTCG
GTCCTCCGATCGTTGTCAGAAGTAAGTTGGCCGCAGTGTTATCACTCATGGTTATGGCAGCACTGCATAA
TTCTCTTACTGTCATGCCATCCGTAAGATGCTTTTCTGTGACTGGTGAGTACTCAACCAAGTCATTCTGA
GAATAGTGTATGCGGCGACCGAGTTGCTCTTGCCCGGCGTCAATACGGGATAATACCGCGCCACATAGCA
GAACTTTAAAAGTGCTCATCATTGGAAAACGTTCTTCGGGGCGAAAACTCTCAAGGATCTTACCGCTGTT
GAGATCCAGTTCGATGTAACCCACTCGTGCACCCAACTGATCTTCAGCATCTTTTACTTTCACCAGCGTT
TCTGGGTGAGCAAAAACAGGAAGGCAAAATGCCGCAAAAAAGGGAATAAGGGCGACACGGAAATGTTGAA
TACTCATACTCTTCCTTTTTCAATATTATTGAAGCATTTATCAGGGTTATTGTCTCATGAGCGGATACAT
ATTTGAATGTATTTAGAAAAATAAACAAATAGGGGTTCCGCGCACATTTCCCCGAAAAGTGCCACCTGAC
GTCGACGGATCGGGAGATCTCCCGATCCCCTATGGTGCACTCTCAGTACAATCTGCTCTGATGCCGCATA
GTTAAGCCAGTATCTGCTCCCTGCTTGTGTGTTGGAGGTCGCTGAGTAGTGCGCGAGCAAAATTTAAGCT
ACAACAAGGCAAGGCTTGACCGACAATTGCATGAAGAATCTGCTTAGGGTTAGGCGTTTTGCGCTGCTTC
GCGATGTACGGGCCAGATATACGCGTTGACATTGATTATTGACTAGTTATTAATAGTAATCAATTACGGG
GTCATTAGTTCATAGCCCATATATGGAGTTCCGCGTTACATAACTTACGGTAAATGGCCCGCCTGGCTGA
CCGCCCAACGACCCCCGCCCATTGACGTCAATAATGACGTATGTTCCCATAGTAACGCCAATAGGGACTT
TCCATTGACGTCAATGGGTGGAGTATTTACGGTAAACTGCCCACTTGGCAGTACATCAAGTGTATCATAT
GCCAAGTACGCCCCCTATTGACGTCAATGACGGTAAATGGCCCGCCTGGCATTATGCCCAGTACATGACC
TTATGGGACTTTCCTACTTGGCAGTACATCTACGTATTAGTCATCGCTATTACCATGGTGATGCGGTTTT
GGCAGTACATCAATGGGCGTGGATAGCGGTTTGACTCACGGGGATTTCCAAGTCTCCACCCCATTGACGT
CAATGGGAGTTTGTTTTGGCACCAAAATCAACGGGACTTTCCAAAATGTCGTAACAACTCCGCCCCATTG
ACGCAAATGGGCGGTAGGCGTGTACGGTGGGAGGTCTATATAAGCAGCGCGTTTTGCCTGTACTGGGTCT
CTCTGGTTAGACCAGATCTGAGCCTGGGAGCTCTCTGGCTAACTAGGGAACCCACTGCTTAAGCCTCAAT
AAAGCTTGCCTTGAGTGCTTCAAGTAGTGTGTGCCCGTCTGTTGTGTGACTCTGGTAACTAGAGATCCCT
CAGACCCTTTTAGTCAGTGTGGAAAATCTCTAGCAGTGGCGCCCGAACAGGGACTTGAAAGCGAAAGGGA
AACCAGAGGAGCTCTCTCGACGCAGGACTCGGCTTGCTGAAGCGCGCACGGCAAGAGGCGAGGGGCGGCG
ACTGGTGAGTACGCCAAAAATTTTGACTAGCGGAGGCTAGAAGGAGAGAGATGGGTGCGAGAGCGTCAGT
ATTAAGCGGGGGAGAATTAGATCGCGATGGGAAAAAATTCGGTTAAGGCCAGGGGGAAAGAAAAAATATA
AATTAAAACATATAGTATGGGCAAGCAGGGAGCTAGAACGATTCGCAGTTAATCCTGGCCTGTTAGAAAC
ATCAGAAGGCTGTAGACAAATACTGGGACAGCTACAACCATCCCTTCAGACAGGATCAGAAGAACTTAGA
TCATTATATAATACAGTAGCAACCCTCTATTGTGTGCATCAAAGGATAGAGATAAAAGACACCAAGGAAG
CTTTAGACAAGATAGAGGAAGAGCAAAACAAAAGTAAGACCACCGCACAGCAAGCGGCCGGCCGCTGATC
TTCAGACCTGGAGGAGGAGATATGAGGGACAATTGGAGAAGTGAATTATATAAATATAAAGTAGTAAAAA
TTGAACCATTAGGAGTAGCACCCACCAAGGCAAAGAGAAGAGTGGTGCAGAGAGAAAAAAGAGCAGTGGG
AATAGGAGCTTTGTTCCTTGGGTTCTTGGGAGCAGCAGGAAGCACTATGGGCGCAGCGTCAATGACGCTG
ACGGTACAGGCCAGACAATTATTGTCTGGTATAGTGCAGCAGCAGAACAATTTGCTGAGGGCTATTGAGG
CGCAACAGCATCTGTTGCAACTCACAGTCTGGGGCATCAAGCAGCTCCAGGCAAGAATCCTGGCTGTGGA
AAGATACCTAAAGGATCAACAGCTCCTGGGGATTTGGGGTTGCTCTGGAAAACTCATTTGCACCACTGCT
GTGCCTTGGAATGCTAGTTGGAGTAATAAATCTCTGGAACAGATTTGGAATCACACGACCTGGATGGAGT
GGGACAGAGAAATTAACAATTACACAAGCTTAATACACTCCTTAATTGAAGAATCGCAAAACCAGCAAGA
AAAGAATGAACAAGAATTATTGGAATTAGATAAATGGGCAAGTTTGTGGAATTGGTTTAACATAACAAAT
TGGCTGTGGTATATAAAATTATTCATAATGATAGTAGGAGGCTTGGTAGGTTTAAGAATAGTTTTTGCTG
TACTTTCTATAGTGAATAGAGTTAGGCAGGGATATTCACCATTATCGTTTCAGACCCACCTCCCAACCCC
GAGGGGACCCGACAGGCCCGAAGGAATAGAAGAAGAAGGTGGAGAGAGAGACAGAGACAGATCCATTCGA
TTAGTGAACGGATCGGCACTGCGTGCGCCAATTCTGCAGACAAATGGCAGTATTCATCCACAATTTTAAA
AGAAAAGGGGGGATTGGGGGGTACAGTGCAGGGGAAAGAATAGTAGACATAATAGCAACAGACATACAAA
CTAAAGAATTACAAAAACAAATTACAAAAATTCAAAATTTTCGGGTTTATTACAGGGACAGCAGAGATCC
AGTTTGGTTAGTACCGGGCCCGCTCTAGATTGAATTATCAACTTTGTATAGAAAAGTTGGCGACTAGTGG
CCTCCGCGCCGGGTTTTGGCGCCTCCCGCGGGCGCCCCCCTCCTCACGGCGAGCGCTGCCACGTCAGACG
AAGGGCGCAGCGAGCGTCCTGATCCTTCCGCCCGGACGCTCAGGACAGCGGCCCGCTGCTCATAAGACTC
GG
Features (pLannotate 1.2.2; 26 found; start..end, strand, type, name):
    255..272     +  protein_bind   attL1 (fragment): mutant version of attL; recombination site for the Gateway® LR reaction LR Clonase™
    368..718     +  CDS            CAPSD_BPMS2 (fragment): Experimental evidence at protein level: Swiss-Prot protein existence level 1. Acts as a translational repressor of viral replicase synthesis late in infection. This latter function is the result of capsid protein interaction with an RNA hairpin which contains the replicase ribosome-binding site. From Escherichia phage MS2 (Bacteriophage MS2).
    732..749     -  protein_bind   attB2 (fragment): mutant version of attB; core recombination site for the Gateway® BP reaction BP Clonase™
    752..1468    +  CDS            EGFP: the original enhanced GFP (Yang et al., 1996) mammalian codon-optimized
   1470..1490    -  protein_bind   attB3: mutant version of attB; core recombination site for the Gateway® BP reaction BP Clonase™
   1506..1557    +  promoter       SV40 promoter (fragment): SV40 enhancer and early promoter
   1557..1581    -  misc_feature   MCS (fragment): pBluescript multiple cloning site
   1626..1649    +  misc_feature   MCS (fragment): pBluescript multiple cloning site
   1649..2237    +  misc_feature   WPRE: woodchuck hepatitis virus posttranscriptional regulatory element
   2238..2257    +  misc_feature   MCS (fragment): pBluescript multiple cloning site
   2259..2759    +  CDS            nef (fragment): NEF_HV1LA - Experimental evidence at protein level: Swiss-Prot protein existence level 1. Extracellular Nef protein targets CD4(+) T-lymphocytes for apoptosis by interacting with CXCR4 surface receptors. From Human immunodeficiency virus type 1 group M subtype B (isolate Lai) (HIV-1).
   2766..2946    +  LTR            5' LTR (truncated): truncated 5' long terminal repeat (LTR) from HIV-1
   3008..3596    -  rep_origin     ori: high-copy-number ColE1/pMB1/pBR322/pUC origin of replication
   3767..4627    -  CDS            AmpR: β-lactamase; bla; confers resistance to ampicillin, carbenicillin, and related antibiotics
   4628..4732    -  promoter       AmpR promoter: bla
   4791..4843    -  misc_feature   bom (fragment): basis of mobility region from pBR322
   4998..5377    +  enhancer       CMV enhancer: human cytomegalovirus immediate early enhancer
   5378..5577    +  promoter       CMV promoter: human cytomegalovirus (CMV) immediate early promoter
   5595..5775    +  LTR            5' LTR (truncated): truncated 5' long terminal repeat (LTR) from HIV-1
   5822..5947    +  misc_feature   HIV-1 Ψ: packaging signal of human immunodeficiency virus type 1
   5931..6269    +  CDS            HIV-1 gag (fragment): gag protein from human immunodeficiency virus 1; gag
   6444..6677    +  misc_feature   RRE: The Rev response element (RRE) of HIV-1 allows for Rev-dependent mRNA export from the nucleus to the cytoplasm.
   7054..7154    +  CDS            Rev (fragment): human immunodeficiency virus 1 (HIV-1) Rev protein; rev; enhances nuclear export of unspliced and incompletely spliced viral mRNAs
   7204..7321    +  misc_feature   cPPT/CTS: central polypurine tract and central termination sequence of HIV-1
   7389..7409    +  protein_bind   attB4: mutant version of attB; core recombination site for the Gateway® BP reaction BP Clonase™
   7419..253     +  promoter       UbC promoter (across the origin): human ubiquitin C promoter
