[The description below was written by a language model from this plasmid's Addgene catalogue record and pLannotate feature annotations shown in this document.]
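Description:
MS2_GFP is an HIV-1-based lentiviral transfer plasmid for mammalian expression of the bacteriophage MS2 coat protein fused at its C terminus to EGFP. In bacteria it is maintained through a high-copy ColE1/pUC-type origin and an ampicillin resistance gene (β-lactamase under its own promoter). The record lists no selectable marker for mammalian cells, so transduced cells would be identified by their green fluorescence.

The viral portion has a chimeric 5' end in which the CMV enhancer and promoter drive a truncated 5' LTR, which allows Tat-independent production of the genomic RNA in packaging cells. This is followed by the Ψ packaging signal with a short gag fragment, the Rev response element for nuclear export of unspliced RNA, and the cPPT/CTS, which aids nuclear import of the reverse-transcribed genome. The expression cassette was assembled by multisite Gateway recombination, as shown by the residual attB4, attL1-like, attB2 and attB3 sites flanking its modules. The human ubiquitin C promoter spans the numbering origin of the sequence and drives the MS2 coat protein coding region, which is joined through an attB2 scar to EGFP. A WPRE downstream enhances transcript stability and expression. A nef-derived fragment and a second truncated LTR annotation close the provirus; the table does not say explicitly whether the 3' LTR is self-inactivating. The sequenced record is slightly longer than the catalogued total size.

MS2 coat protein binds a specific RNA hairpin, so the fluorescent fusion labels transcripts engineered to carry MS2 stem-loop arrays. The associated publication concerns transcription kinetics and RNA processing, consistent with use in live-cell imaging of nascent and mature RNAs.
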