Addgene plasmid #61764: MS2_GFP
Purpose: Expresses MS2 coat protein fused to GFP
Depositing lab: Daniel Larson. Depositing organization: National Cancer Institute (NCI). Publication: Kinetic competition during the transcription cycle results in stochastic RNA processing. Coulon A, Ferguson ML, de Turris V, Palangat M, Chow CC, Larson DR. Elife. 2014 Oct 1;3. doi: 10.7554/eLife.03939. PubMed 25271374.
Backbone
  Vector backbone: Lentiviral expression vector
  Backbone size w/o insert (bp): 4781
  Total vector size (bp): 7538
  Vector type: Mammalian Expression, Lentiviral
  Selectable markers: None
Growth in bacteria
  Bacterial resistance: Ampicillin, 100 μg/mL
  Growth temperature: 37°C
  Growth strain: Stbl3
  Copy number: High Copy
Gene/Insert
  Gene/Insert name: MS2 coat protein fused to eGFP
  Species: MS2 virus
  Insert size (bp): 1188
  Promoter: Ubc promoter
  Tag / fusion protein: eGFP (C terminal on insert)
  Cloning method: Gateway Cloning
  Sequencing primers: 5′ CCGGGCCCGCTCTAGATTGAAT; 3′ unknown
Terms and licenses: Academic/Nonprofit Terms; Industry Terms: Not Available to Industry
How to cite: MS2_GFP was a gift from Daniel Larson (Addgene plasmid # 61764 ; http://n2t.net/addgene:61764 ; RRID:Addgene_61764)
