>Addgene plasmid #61764 | MS2_GFP | addgene partial sequence | sequence record 104360 | WPRE-R 5'-CATAGCGTAAAAGGAGCAACA-3'
AGTCAATCTTTCACAAATTTTGTAATCCAGAGGTTGATTATCGATAAGCTTGATATCGAATTGTACCTAG
TGGAACCGGAACCCTTAAACATGATCTCGTGAAGCGAGCTTATCGATACCGTCGACCTCGATGCTTTGCA
TACTTCTGCCTGCTGGGGAGCCTGGGGACTTTCCACACCCTAGATCCCTTGAATTATCAACTATGTATAA
TAAAGTTGATTACTTGTACAGCTCGTCCATGCCGAGAGTGATCCCGGCGGCGGTCACGAACTCCAGCAGG
ACCATGTGATCGCGCTTCTCGTTGGGGTCTTTGCTCAGGGCGGACTGGGTGCTCAGGTAGTGGTTGTCGG
GCAGCAGCACGGGGCCGTCGCCGATGGGGGTGTTCTGCTGGTAGTGGTCGGCGAGCTGCACGCTGCCGTC
CTCGATGTTGTGGCGGATCTTGAAGTTCACCTTGATGCCGTTCTTCTGCTTGTCGGCCATGATATAGACG
TTGTGGCTGTTGTAGTTGTACTCCAGCTTGTGCCCCAGGATGTTGCCGTCCTCCTTGAAGTCGATGCCCT
TCAGCTCGATGCGGTTCACCAGGGTGTCGCCCTCGAACTTCACCTCGGCGCGGGTCTTGTAGTTGCCGTC
GTCCTTGAAGAAGATGGTGCGCTCCTGGACGTAGCCTTCGGGCATGGCGGACTTGAAGAAGTCGTGCTGC
TTCATGTGGTCGGGGTAGCGGCTGAAGCACTGCACGCCGTAGGTCAGGGTGGTCACGAGGGTGGGCCAGG
GCACGGGCAGCTTGCCGGTGGTGCAGATGAACTTCAGGGTCAGCTTGCCGTAGGTGGCATCGCCCTCGCC
CTCGCCGGACACGCTGAACTTGTGGCCGTTTACGTCGCCGTCCAGCTCGACCAGGATGGGCACCACCCCG
GTGAACAGCTCCTCGCCCTTGCTCACGCCCACTTTGTACAAGAAAGTTGAAGAATCCGCGTA
