>Addgene plasmid #61764 | MS2_GFP | addgene partial sequence | sequence record 104362 | cPPT-F 5'-gggaaagaatagtagacataatag-3'
CAAACTAAAGAATTACAAAAACAAATTACAAAAATTCAAAATTTTCGGGTTTATTACAGGGACAGCAGAG
ATCCAGTTTGGTTAGTACCGGGCCCGCTCTAGATTGAATTATCAACTTTGTATAGAAAAGTTGGCGACTA
GTGGCCTCCGCGCCGGGTTTTGGCGCCTCCCGCGGGCGCCCCCCTCCTCACGGCGAGCGCTGCCACGTCA
GACGAAGGGCGCAGCGAGCGTCCTGATCCTTCCGCCCGGACGCTCAGGACAGCGGCCCGCTGCTCATAAG
ACTCGGCCTTAGAACCCCAGTATCAGCAGAAGGACATTTTAGGACGGGACTTGGGTGACTCTAGGGCACT
GGTTTTCTTTCCAGAGAGCGGAACAGGCGAGGAAAAGTAGTCCCTTCTCGGCGATTCTGCGGAGGGATCT
CCGTGGGGCGGTGAACGCCGATGATTATATAAGGACGCGCCGGGTGTGGCACAGCTAGTTCCGTCGCAGC
CGGGATTTGGGTCGCGGTTCTTGTTTGTGGATCGCTGTGATCGTCACTTACAACTTTGTACAAAAAAGTT
GGCACCATGGGCCCAAAAAAGAAAAGAAAAGTTGGCTACCCCTACGACGTGCCCGACTACGCCATCGAAG
GCCGCCATATGCTAGCCGTTAAAATGGCTTCTAACTTTACTCAGTTCGTTCTCGTCGACAATGGCGGAAC
TGGCGACGTGACTGTCGCCCCAAGCAACTTCGCTAACGGGATCGCTGAATGGATCAGCTCTAACTCGCGT
TCACAGGCTTACAAAGTAACCTGTAGCGTTCGTCAGAGCTCTGCGCAGAATCGCAAATACACCATCAAAG
TCGAGGTGCCTAAAGGCGCCTGGCGTTCGTACTTAAATATGGAACTAACCATTCCAATTTTCGCCACGAA
TTCCGACTGCGAGCTTATTGTTAAGGCAATGCAAGGTCTCCTAAAAGATGGAAACCCGATTCCCTCAGCA
ATCGCAGCAAACTCCGGCATCTA
